>Addgene plasmid #84418 | TOPO-BC24 | addgene full sequence | sequence record 163357 | Addgene assembled sequence
AGCGCCCAATACGCAAACCGCCTCTCCCCGCGCGTTGGCCGATTCATTAATGCAGCTGGCACGACAGGTT
TCCCGACTGGAAAGCGGGCAGTGAGCGCAACGCAATTAATGTGAGTTAGCTCACTCATTAGGCACCCCAG
GCTTTACACTTTATGCTTCCGGCTCGTATGTTGTGTGGAATTGTGAGCGGATAACAATTTCACACAGGAA
ACAGCTATGACCATGATTACGCCAAGCTATTTAGGTGACACTATAGAATACTCAAGCTATGCATCAAGCT
TGGTACCGAGCTCGGATCCACTAGTAACGGCCGCCAGTGTGCTGGAATTCGCCCTTAAGCAGAAGACGGC
ATACGAGATCGGTCTCGGCATTCCTGCTGAACCGCTCTTCCGATCTAATTGTCTAGAGAACCCACTGCTT
ACAAGGGCGAATTCTGCAGATATCCATCACACTGGCGGCCGCTCGAGCATGCATCTAGAGGGCCCAATTC
GCCCTATAGTGAGTCGTATTACAATTCACTGGCCGTCGTTTTACAACGTCGTGACTGGGAAAACCCTGGC
GTTACCCAACTTAATCGCCTTGCAGCACATCCCCCTTTCGCCAGCTGGCGTAATAGCGAAGAGGCCCGCA
CCGATCGCCCTTCCCAACAGTTGCGCAGCCTGAATGGCGAATGG
[124 nt withheld, positions 675-798]
C
[91 nt withheld, positions 800-890]
A
[49 nt withheld, positions 892-940]
CCTTTGACGTTGGAGTCCACGTTCTTT
[37 nt withheld, positions 968-1004]
ACCCTATCTCGGTCTATTCTTTTGATTTATAAGGGATTTTGCCGATTTCGGCCTATTGGTTAAAAAATGA
GCTGATTTAACAAAAATTTAACGCGAATTTTAACAAAATTCAGGGCGCAAGGGCTGCTAAAGGAAGCGGA
ACACGTAGAAAGCCAGTCCGCAGAAACGGTGCTGACCCCGGATGAATGTCAGCTACTGGGCTATCTGGAC
AAGGGAAAACGCAAGCGCAAAGAGAAAGCAGGTAGCTTGCAGTGGGCTTACATGGCGATAGCTAGACTGG
GCGGTTTTATGGACAGCAAGCGAACCGGAATTGCCAGCTGGGGCGCCCTCTGGTAAGGTTGGGAAGCCCT
GCAAAGTAAACTGGATGGCTTTCTTGCCGCCAAGGATCTGATGGCGCAGGGGATCAAGATCTGATCAAGA
GACAGGATGAGGATCGTTTCGCATGATTGAACAAGATGGATTGCACGCAGGTTCTCCGGCCGCTTGGGTG
GAGAGGCTATTCGGCTATGACTGGGCACAACAGACAATCGGCTGCTCTGATGCCGCCGTGTTCCGGCTGT
CAGCGCAGGGGCGCCCGGTTCTTTTTGTCAAGACCGACCTGTCCGGTGCCCTGAATGAACTGCAGGACGA
GGCAGCGCGGCTATCGTGGCTGGCCACGACGGGCGTTCCTTGCGCAGCTGTGCTCGACGTTGTCACTGAA
GCGGGAAGGGACTGGCTGCTATTGGGCGAAGTGCCGGGGCAGGATCTCCTGTCATCCCACCTTGCTCCTG
CCGAGAAAGTATCCATCATGGCTGATGCAATGCGGCGGCTGCATACGCTTGATCCGGCTACCTGCCCATT
CGACCACCAAGCGAAACATCGCATCGAGCGAGCACGTACTCGGATGGAAGCCGGTCTTGTCGATCAGGAT
GATCTGGACGAAGAGCATCAGGGGCTCGCGCCAGCCGAACTGTTCGCCAGGCTCAAGGCGCGCATGCCCG
ACGGCGAGGATCTCGTCGTGACCCATGGCGATGCCTGCTTGCCGAATATCATGGTGGAAAATGGCCGCTT
TTCTGGATTCATCGACTGTGGCCGGCTGGGTGTGGCGGACCGCTATCAGGACATAGCGTTGGCTACCCGT
GATATTGCTGAAGAGCTTGGCGGCGAATGGGCTGACCGCTTCCTCGTGCTTTACGGTATCGCCGCTCCCG
ATTCGCAGCGCATCGCCTTCTATCGCCTTCTTGACGAGTTCTTCTGAATTGAAAAAGGAAGAGTATGAGT
ATTCAACATTTCCGTGTCGCCCTTATTCCCTTTTTTGCGGCATTTTGCCTTCCTGTTTTTGCTCACCCAG
AAACGCTGGTGAAAGTAAAAGATGCTGAAGATCAGTTGGGTGCACGAGTGGGTTACATCGAACTGGATCT
CAACAGCGGTAAGATCCTTGAGAGTTTTCGCCCCGAAGAACGTTTTCCAATGATGAGCACTTTTAAAGTT
CTGCTATGTGGCGCGGTATTATCCCGTATTGACGCCGGGCAAGAGCAACTCGGTCGCCGCATACACTATT
CTCAGAATGACTTGGTTGAGTACTCACCAGTCACAGAAAAGCATCTTACGGATGGCATGACAGTAAGAGA
ATTATGCAGTGCTGCCATAACCATGAGTGATAACACTGCGGCCAACTTACTTCTGACAACGATCGGAGGA
CCGAAGGAGCTAACCGCTTTTTTGCACAACATGGGGGATCATGTAACTCGCCTTGATCGTTGGGAACCGG
AGCTGAATGAAGCCATACCAAACGACGAGCGTGACACCACGATGCCTGTAGCAATGGCAACAACGTTGCG
CAAACTATTAACTGGCGAACTACTTACTCTAGCTTCCCGGCAACAATTAATAGACTGGATGGAGGCGGAT
AAAGTTGCAGGACCACTTCTGCGCTCGGCCCTTCCGGCTGGCTGGTTTATTGCTGATAAATCTGGAGCCG
GTGAGCGTGGGTCTCGCGGTATCATTGCAGCACTGGGGCCAGATGGTAAGCCCTCCCGTATCGTAGTTAT
CTACACGACGGGGAGTCAGGCAACTATGGATGAACGAAATAGACAGATCGCTGAGATAGGTGCCTCACTG
ATTAAGCATTGGTAACTGTCAGACCAAGTTTACTCATATATACTTTAGATTGATTTAAAACTTCATTTTT
AATTTAAAAGGATCTAGGTGAAGATCCTTTTTGATAATCTCATGACCAAAATCCCTTAACGTGAGTTTTC
GTTCCACTGAGCGTCAGACCCCGTAGAAAAGATCAAAGGATCTTCTTGAGATCCTTTTTTTCTGCGCGTA
ATCTGCTGCTTGCAAACAAAAAAACCACCGCTACCAGCGGTGGTTTGTTTGCCGGATCAAGAGCTACCAA
CTCTTTTTCCGAAGGTAACTGGCTTCAGCAGAGCGCAGATACCAAATACTGTTCTTCTAGTGTAGCCGTA
GTTAGGCCACCACTTCAAGAACTCTGTAGCACCGCCTACATACCTCGCTCTGCTAATCCTGTTACCAGTG
GCTGCTGCCAGTGGCGATAAGTCGTGTCTTACCGGGTTGGACTCAAGACGATAGTTACCGGATAAGGCGC
AGCGGTCGGGCTGAACGGGGGGTTCGTGCACACAGCCCAGCTTGGAGCGAACGACCTACACCGAACTGAG
ATACCTACAGCGTGAGCTATGAGAAAGCGCCACGCTTCCCGAAGGGAGAAAGGCGGACAGGTATCCGGTA
AGCGGCAGGGTCGGAACAGGAGAGCGCACGAGGGAGCTTCCAGGGGGAAACGCCTGGTATCTTTATAGTC
CTGTCGGGTTTCGCCACCTCTGACTTGAGCGTCGATTTTTGTGATGCTCGTCAGGGGGGCGGAGCCTATG
GAAAAACGCCAGCAACGCGGCCTTTTTACGGTTCCTGGCCTTTTGCTGGCCTTTTGCTCACATGTTCTTT
CCTGCGTTATCCCCTGATTCTGTGGATAACCGTATTACCGCCTTTGAGTGAGCTGATACCGCTCGCCGCA
GCCGAACGACCGAGCGCAGCGAGTCAGTGAGCGAGGAAGCGGAAG
Features (pLannotate 1.2.2; 13 found; start..end, strand, type, name):
      2..94      +  CDS            lacI (fragment): lac repressor; lacI; The lac repressor binds to the lac operator to inhibit transcription in E. coli. This inhibition can be relieved by adding lactose or isopropyl-β-D-thiogalactopyranoside (IPTG).
    107..128     +  protein_bind   CAP binding site: CAP binding activates transcription in the presence of cAMP. E. coli catabolite activator protein
    143..173     +  promoter       lac promoter: promoter for the E. coli lac operon
    181..197     +  protein_bind   lac operator: The lac repressor binds to the lac operator to inhibit transcription in E. coli. This inhibition can be relieved by adding lactose or isopropyl-β-D-thiogalactopyranoside (IPTG). lac repressor encoded by lacI
    239..257     +  promoter       SP6 promoter: promoter for bacteriophage SP6 RNA polymerase
    493..511     -  promoter       T7 promoter: promoter for bacteriophage T7 RNA polymerase
    514..671     +  CDS            lacZα (fragment): LacZα fragment of β-galactosidase; lacZ fragment
    675..1103    +  rep_origin     f1 ori (sequence partly withheld): f1 bacteriophage origin of replication; arrow indicates direction of (+) strand synthesis
   1116..1415    +  CDS            tnpA (fragment): TN5P_ECOLX - Also known as tnp. Experimental evidence at protein level: Swiss-Prot protein existence level 1. Mediates transposition of transposon Tn5 by a 'cut and paste' mechanism. First, the monomeric transposase binds the 19 bp inverted DNA repeats flanking the transposon. Then, dimerization of the DNA- bound transposase creates a synaptic DNA complex. After nicking of the first DNA strand, excision of the transposon proceeds through a series of intermediates. The transposase then mediates the insertion of the transposon at a new site by strand transfer. The activity of the wild- type tran
   1447..2238    +  CDS            neo: KKA2_KLEPN - Also known as kan, nptII. Experimental evidence at protein level: Swiss-Prot protein existence level 1. Resistance to kanamycin, neomycin, paromomycin, ribostamycin, butirosin and gentamicin B. From Klebsiella pneumoniae.
   2242..2258    +  promoter       AmpR promoter (fragment): bla
   2259..3119    +  CDS            AmpR: β-lactamase; bla; confers resistance to ampicillin, carbenicillin, and related antibiotics
   3290..3878    +  rep_origin     ori: high-copy-number ColE1/pMB1/pBR322/pUC origin of replication
