[The description below was written by a language model from this plasmid's Addgene catalogue record and pLannotate feature annotations shown in this document.]
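Description:
TOPO-BC24 is a small bacterial cloning plasmid (about 4.1 kb in the assembled sequence) built on the commercial pCRII-TOPO backbone and classed as a barcoding plasmid. It is one member of the FREQ-Seq-Squared kit, a set of plasmids that serve as templates encoding Illumina barcodes for sequencing-based quantification of allele frequencies. It is maintained in E. coli at high copy through a ColE1/pUC-type origin and is selected with ampicillin via the β-lactamase gene. The feature table also shows a complete neo (kanamycin/neomycin resistance) coding sequence, preceded by a fragment of Tn5-derived sequence, as is usual for this backbone. An f1 origin is also present, which in principle allows single-stranded DNA production with helper phage.

The payload is a synthetic 86 bp insert named BC24, introduced by TOPO cloning. The feature table does not annotate the insert itself, but the cloning site lies in the interval between the opposing SP6 and T7 bacteriophage promoters, which flank the insert and provide the priming sites used to sequence it. This region sits within the lac promoter/operator and lacZα segment of the backbone, the arrangement that normally supports blue/white screening, since an insert interrupts lacZα. No expression of a protein product is intended: the plasmid simply stores and propagates a defined barcode sequence. The record does not give the barcode's internal structure or say how it is attached to amplicons. The stated purpose indicates that it supplies an Illumina-compatible barcode so that many samples can be indexed combinatorially and pooled for high-throughput allele frequency measurement.
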