Addgene plasmid #84418: TOPO-BC24
Purpose: Encodes illumina barcodes for allele frequency sequencing (FREQ-Seq-Squared)
Depositing lab: J.J. Emerson. Depositing organization: University of California, Irvine. Publication: FREQ-Seq2: a method for precise high-throughput combinatorial quantification of allele frequencies. Zhao R, Lukacsovich T, Gaut R, Emerson JJ. G3 (Bethesda). 2023 Sep 30;13(10):jkad162. doi: 10.1093/g3journal/jkad162. PubMed 37494033.
Backbone
  Vector backbone: pCRII-TOPO
  Backbone manufacturer: Thermo Fisher Scientific
  Vector type: Barcoding plasmids
Growth in bacteria
  Bacterial resistance: Ampicillin, 100 μg/mL
  Growth temperature: 37°C
  Growth strain: DH5alpha
  Copy number: High Copy
Gene/Insert
  Gene/Insert name: BC24
  Species: Synthetic
  Insert size (bp): 86
  Promoter: SP6/T7
  Cloning method: TOPO Cloning
  Sequencing primers: 5′ T7; 3′ SP6
Terms and licenses: Academic/Nonprofit Terms; Industry Terms: Not Available to Industry
Depositor comments: This plasmid is part of the FREQ-Seq-Squared kit. See Addgene's kit collection page for more details: https://www.addgene.org/kits/
How to cite: TOPO-BC24 was a gift from J.J. Emerson (Addgene plasmid # 84418 ; http://n2t.net/addgene:84418 ; RRID:Addgene_84418)
