>Addgene plasmid #84418 | TOPO-BC24 | depositor partial sequence | sequence record 161024 | Primer and barcode sequence
GTAAGCAGTGGGTTCTCTAGACAATTAGATCGGAAGAGCGGTTC
