>Addgene plasmid #84418 | TOPO-BC24 | addgene partial sequence | sequence record 163356 | F1ori-R 5'-AGGGAAGAAAGCGAAAGGAG-3'
[66 nt withheld, positions 1-66]
CCATTCGCCATTCAGGCTGCGCAACTGTTGGGAAGGGCGATCGGTGCGGGCCTCTTCGCTATTACGCCAG
CTGGCGAAAGGGGGATGTGCTGCAAGGCGATTAAGTTGGGTAACGCCAGGGTTTTCCCAGTCACGACGTT
GTAAAACGACGGCCAGTGAATTGTAATACGACTCACTATAGGGCGAATTGGGCCCTCTAGATGCATGCTC
GAGCGGCCGCCAGTGTGATGGATATCTGCAGAATTCGCCCTTGTAAGCAGTGGGTTCTCTAGACAATTAG
ATCGGAAGAGCGGTTCAGCAGGAATGCCGAGACCGATCTCGTATGCCGTCTTCTGCTTAAGGGCGAATTC
CAGCACACTGGCGGCCGTTACTAGTGGATCCGAGCTCGGTACCAAGCTTGATGCATAGCTTGAGTATTCT
ATAGTGTCACCTAAATAGCTTGGCGTAATCATGGTCATAGCTGTTTCCTGTGTGAAATTGTTATCCGCTC
ACAATTCCACACAACATACGAGCCGGAAGCATAAAGTGTAAAGCCTGGGGTGCCTAATGAGTGAGCTAAC
TCACATTAATTGCGTTGCGCTCACTGCCCGCTTTCCAGTCGGGAAACCTGTCGTGCCAGCTGCATTAATG
AATCGGCCAACGCGCGGGGAGAGGCGGTTTGCGTATTGGGCGCTCTTCCGCTTCCTCGCTCACTGACTCG
CTGCGCTCGGTCGTTCGGCTGCGGCGAGCGGTATCAGCTCACTCAAAGGCGGTAATACGGTTATCCACAG
AATCAGGGGATA
